Addgene plasmid #29023: pEMS1089
Purpose: Pleiades (Ple) MiniPromoter expression pattern described in Portales-Casamar et al., PNAS, 2010 (PMID: 20807748)
Depositing lab: Elizabeth Simpson. Depositing organization: University of British Columbia. Publication: A regulatory toolbox of MiniPromoters to drive selective expression in the brain. Portales-Casamar E, Swanson DJ, Liu L, de Leeuw CN, Banks KG, Ho Sui SJ, Fulton DL, Ali J, Amirabbasi M, Arenillas DJ, Babyak N, Black SF, Bonaguro RJ, Brauer E, Candido TR, Castellarin M, Chen J, Chen Y, Cheng JC, Chopra V, Docking TR, Dreolini L, D'Souza CA, Flynn EK, Glenn R, Hatakka K, Hearty TG, Imanian B, Jiang S, Khorasan-zadeh S, Komljenovic I, Laprise S, Liao NY, Lim JS, Lithwick S, Liu F, Liu J, Lu M, McConechy M, McLeod AJ, Milisavljevic M, Mis J, O'Connor K, Palma B, Palmquist DL, Schmouth JF, Swanson MI, Tam B, Ticoll A, Turner JL, Varhol R, Vermeulen J, Watkins RF, Wilson G, Wong BK, Wong SH, Wong TY, Yang GS, Ypsilanti AR, Jones SJ, Holt RA, Goldowitz D, Wasserman WW, Simpson EM. Proc Natl Acad Sci U S A. 2010 Sep 21. 107(38):16589-94. 10.1073/pnas.1009158107 PubMed 20807748.
Backbone
  Vector backbone: pEMS1302
  Backbone size w/o insert (bp): 17451
  Vector type: Pleiades Promoter Project [sic, Pleaides Plieades]
Growth in bacteria
  Bacterial resistance: Ampicillin, 100 μg/mL
  Growth temperature: 37°C
  Growth strain: DH5alpha
  Growth instructions: DH10B
  Copy number: High Copy
Gene/Insert
  Gene/Insert name: Ple177 (alt names: RGS16; regulator of G-protein signaling 16)
  Species: H. sapiens (human)
  Insert size (bp): 1302
  Entrez Gene: RGS16 (a.k.a. A28-RGS14, A28-RGS14P, RGS-R)
  Tag / fusion protein: EGFP-Cre-NLS (C terminal on backbone)
  Cloning method: Restriction Enzyme; 5′ cloning site FseI (unknown if destroyed); 3′ cloning site AscI (unknown if destroyed)
  Sequencing primers: 5′ Unknown
Terms and licenses: Academic/Nonprofit Terms; Industry Terms: Not Available to Industry
How to cite: pEMS1089 was a gift from Elizabeth Simpson (Addgene plasmid # 29023 ; http://n2t.net/addgene:29023 ; RRID:Addgene_29023)
