[The description below was written by a language model from this plasmid's Addgene catalogue record.]
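Description:
pEMS1089 is a Pleiades Promoter Project plasmid built on the large pEMS1302 backbone (about 17.5 kb without insert). It carries Ple177, a 1,302 bp human MiniPromoter designed from regulatory sequence of RGS16 (regulator of G-protein signaling 16). The MiniPromoter was inserted by restriction cloning between FseI and AscI sites, although the record does not say whether these sites survived cloning. The plasmid is maintained in E. coli as a high-copy construct under ampicillin selection. No feature table is supplied, so the origin of replication and the other elements that make up the sizeable backbone are not documented here.

The backbone supplies an EGFP-Cre-NLS fusion reporter downstream of the insert. Although the catalogue lists this as a C-terminal tag, Ple177 is a promoter rather than a coding sequence, so in practice the MiniPromoter drives transcription of the fusion. That fusion combines a fluorescent marker with a nuclear-localised Cre recombinase. Cells in which the RGS16-derived regulatory sequence is active can therefore be seen directly by EGFP fluorescence. They can also be used to recombine loxP-flanked alleles or Cre-dependent reporters.

The construct belongs to a toolbox of compact human promoters intended to give selective, region- or cell-type-restricted expression in the brain, and the expression pattern for this MiniPromoter is described in the associated publication. The record does not state the specific pattern obtained with Ple177, how the construct is delivered, or whether and where it integrates in the genome. Distribution is restricted to academic and nonprofit users.
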