>Addgene plasmid #29023 | pEMS1089 | addgene partial sequence | sequence record 41198 | pEMS1307-fwd 5'-ccgcacgtctaagaaaccat-3'
AAATAGGCGTATCACGAGGCCCTTTCGTCTTCAAGAATTAATTCCGATCATATTCAATAACCCTTAATGA
ATTCGAGCTCCTAGGCCGGCCCCTTAAAAGCTATTGTTTTCCCACCAACTTGGGAATATAGTAAATTCAT
AAGAAATATGTATTTGTAGATTGATGATTGAATTTGGAGGACCTAAACCACTGTGAGGATCATCTGAGCT
AAATCAGAAAAATGGAGAAAGAGTTCTCATTTCTGCTTACCATTATCAGTAGACAAAGATCCCCATCTAG
ACTTCTGCCTCCATGGAAAGGGTAGTGCTGGGGGCTGGGAGCTGAAGGAGATGAAAGGCAATATGGCTGG
GATGCTGTGGGACATTTAATCTTGACTACGGCTTTGCCCAGACTGCTGACCCCAGATGACCCAGGGTGCA
GAGCCGTGCCCCCATGCTGCCATCCATTAAAGAGATCACATCTGCTCTGGGAGTGCTGGGCAAAAATGGG
GTCAGGTTTTGTCCAAGCCAGTGCAATTCATAAGTGAGCTCAACTTGCTGGATTTACAGCAACTGTCGAG
TCATCCTGCATTACCGAAACTGCAGATATGAACCGACCTGCTGGGAAGATAATTTGGGATAAATTGTGAA
CTTCAAAAAGTTTCTGCCTGGAAACTGAAGAGGTAACCATGGCAACAAAGAGGCAGGTTGAACTTGGAGA
GGGCCGTTCATCTAGAGTAGGGAGCTTTGTGCTCTCAGATTTGCTGGTCTGTGCACTGTGCATCAATGCC
TTTGTTTTTTTTGCAATGGCGCGATCTCGGCTTACTGCAAC
