>Addgene plasmid #29023 | pEMS1089 | addgene partial sequence | sequence record 42324 | CRE-R 5'-gcaaacggacagaagcattt-3'
CCTGAACATGTCCATCAGGTTCTTGCGAACCTCATCACTCGTTGCATCGACCGGTAATGCAGGCAAATTT
TGGTGTACGGTCAGTAAATTGGATAACTTGTACAGCTCGTCCATGCCGAGAGTGATCCCGGCGGCGGTCA
CGAACTCCAGCAGGACCATGTGATCGCGCTTCTCGTTGGGGTCTTTGCTCAGGGCGGACTGGGTGCTCAG
GTAGTGGTTGTCGGGCAGCAGCACGGGGCCGTCGCCGATGGGGGTGTTCTGCTGGTAGTGGTCGGCGAGC
TGCACGCTGCCGTCCTCGATGTTGTGGCGGATCTTGAAGTTCACCTTGATGCCGTTCTTCTGCTTGTCGG
CCATGATATAGACGTTGTGGCTGTTGTAGTTGTACTCCAGCTTGTGCCCCAGGATGTTGCCGTCCTCCTT
GAAGTCGATGCCCTTCAGCTCGATGCGGTTCACCAGGGTGTCGCCCTCGAACTTCACCTCGGCGCGGGTC
TTGTAGTTGCCGTCGTCCTTGAAGAAGATGGTGCGCTCCTGGACGTAGCCTTCGGGCATGGCGGACTTGA
AGAAGTCGTGCTGCTTCATGTGGTCGGGGTAGCGGCTGAAGCACTGCACGCCGTAGGTCAGGGTGGTCAC
GAGGGTGGGCCAGGGCACGGGCAGCTTGCCGGTGGTGCAGATGAACTTCAGGGTCAGCTTGCCGTAGGTG
GCATCGCCCTCGCCCTCGCCGGACACGCTGAACTTGTGGCCGTTTA
